Addgene plasmid #38890: RECQL
Purpose: Bacterial expression for structure determination; may not be full ORF
Depositing lab: Nicola Burgess-Brown. Depositing organization: University of Oxford.
Backbone
  Vector backbone: pNIC-CTHF
  Backbone manufacturer: SGC
  Vector type: Bacterial Expression
Growth in bacteria
  Bacterial resistance: Kanamycin, 50 μg/mL
  Growth temperature: 37°C
  Growth strain: Mach1
  Copy number: Low Copy
Gene/Insert
  Gene/Insert name: RECQL (alt names: RecQ protein-like [isoform 1; tv1]; PDB:2V1X)
  Species: H. sapiens (human)
  Insert size (bp): 1782
  Mutation: S611G
  Entrez Gene: RECQL (a.k.a. RECQL1, RecQ1)
  Tag / fusion protein: Tev His Flag (C terminal on insert)
  Cloning method: Ligation Independent Cloning
  Sequencing primers: 5′ T7; 3′ T7-term
Terms and licenses: Academic/Nonprofit Terms; Industry Terms: Not Available to Industry
How to cite: RECQL was a gift from Nicola Burgess-Brown (Addgene plasmid # 38890 ; http://n2t.net/addgene:38890 ; RRID:Addgene_38890)
