[The description below was written by a language model from this plasmid's Addgene catalogue record and pLannotate feature annotations shown in this document.]
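Description:
RECQL is a bacterial expression plasmid built on the pNIC-CTHF backbone from SGC. It was made to produce a human RECQL (RecQ1) helicase fragment in E. coli for structure determination. The insert is recorded as 1782 bp, carries an S611G substitution relative to the reference, and was introduced by ligation-independent cloning. The record cautions that it may not be the full open reading frame, and the feature table accordingly annotates the RECQL coding sequence as a fragment. An alternative name links the construct to a deposited crystal structure of the protein.

Expression is driven by a T7 promoter followed by a lac operator. A plasmid-borne lacI gene with its own promoter supplies the repressor, so transcription stays off until IPTG is added in a host that provides T7 RNA polymerase. A T7 terminator closes the unit. The protein carries a C-terminal tag described as TEV site, His and FLAG. This allows affinity purification and detection, and the TEV protease site lets the tag be removed afterwards. The automated annotation picks up the tag as partial matches to 3xFLAG and 9xHis features, which probably reflect a single FLAG epitope and a shorter His run. The short "SET1" hit just upstream of the terminator is most likely residual pET-type backbone sequence rather than a functional solubility tag.

The 7,045 nt plasmid is selected with kanamycin through an aminoglycoside phosphotransferase gene. It replicates from a ColE1/pBR322-type origin accompanied by rop and bom, consistent with its low-copy listing. An f1 origin and nonfunctional fragments of a tetracycline resistance gene are also present as backbone remnants.
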