Features (pLannotate 1.2.2; 19 found; start..end, strand, type, name):
      1..19      +  promoter       T7 promoter: promoter for bacteriophage T7 RNA polymerase
     20..44      +  protein_bind   lac operator: The lac repressor binds to the lac operator to inhibit transcription in E. coli. This inhibition can be relieved by adding lactose or isopropyl-β-D-thiogalactopyranoside (IPTG). lac repressor encoded by lacI
     76..1803    +  CDS            RECQL (fragment): RECQ1_HUMAN - Also known as RECQ1, RECQL1. Experimental evidence at protein level: Swiss-Prot protein existence level 1. DNA helicase that may play a role in the repair of DNA that is damaged by ultraviolet light or other mutagens. Exhibits a magnesium-dependent ATP-dependent DNA-helicase activity that unwinds single- and double-stranded DNA in a 3'-5' direction. From Homo sapiens (Human).
   1837..1860    +  CDS            3xFLAG (fragment): three tandem FLAG® epitope tags
   1910..1927    +  CDS            9xHis (fragment): 9xHis affinity tag
   1937..1986    +  CDS            SET1 (fragment): solubility-enhancement tag derived from T7 phage gene 10B
   1994..2041    +  terminator     T7 terminator: transcription terminator for bacteriophage T7 RNA polymerase
   2078..2506    +  rep_origin     f1 ori (sequence partly withheld): f1 bacteriophage origin of replication; arrow indicates direction of (+) strand synthesis
   2559..2616    +  promoter       AmpR promoter (fragment): bla
   2625..3440    -  CDS            KanR: aminoglycoside phosphotransferase; aph(3')-Ia; confers resistance to kanamycin in bacteria or G418 (Geneticin®) in eukaryotes
   3562..4150    +  rep_origin     ori: high-copy-number ColE1/pMB1/pBR322/pUC origin of replication
   4336..4475    -  misc_feature   bom: basis of mobility region from pBR322
   4577..4768    -  CDS            rop: Rop protein, which maintains plasmids at low copy number; rop
   4785..5165    +  CDS            YPB1_ECOLX: Protein predicted: Swiss-Prot protein existence level 4. From Escherichia coli.
   5237..5528    -  CDS            TcR (fragment): tetracycline efflux protein; tet; confers resistance to tetracycline
   5543..5564    -  protein_bind   CAP binding site: CAP binding activates transcription in the presence of cAMP. E. coli catabolite activator protein
   5577..6659    -  CDS            lacI: lac repressor; lacI; The lac repressor binds to the lac operator to inhibit transcription in E. coli. This inhibition can be relieved by adding lactose or isopropyl-β-D-thiogalactopyranoside (IPTG).
   6660..6737    -  promoter       lacI promoter: lacI
   6745..7024    -  CDS            TcR (fragment): tetracycline efflux protein; tet; confers resistance to tetracycline
>Addgene plasmid #38890 | RECQL | addgene full sequence | sequence record 178339 | Addgene NGS Result
TAATACGACTCACTATAGGGGAATTGTGAGCGGATAACAATTCCCCTCTAGAAATAATTTTGTTTAACCT
TAAGAAGGAGATATACTATGTGTTTAGAGGATTCTGATGCCGGGGCAAGCAATGAATATGATTCTTCACC
TGCCGCTTGGAATAAAGAAGATTTTCCATGGTCTGGTAAAGTTAAAGATATTCTGCAAAATGTCTTTAAA
CTGGAAAAGTTCAGACCACTTCAGCTTGAAACTATTAACGTAACAATGGCTGGAAAGGAGGTATTTCTTG
TTATGCCTACAGGAGGTGGAAAGAGCTTATGTTACCAGTTACCAGCATTATGTTCAGATGGTTTTACACT
CGTCATTTGCCCATTGATCTCTCTTATGGAAGACCAATTAATGGTTTTAAAACAATTAGGAATTTCAGCA
ACCATGTTAAATGCTTCTAGTTCTAAGGAGCATGTTAAATGGGTTCATGCTGAAATGGTAAATAAAAACT
CCGAGTTAAAGCTGATTTATGTGACTCCAGAGAAAATTGCAAAAAGCAAAATGTTTATGTCAAGACTAGA
GAAAGCCTATGAAGCAAGGAGATTTACTCGAATTGCTGTGGATGAAGTTCACTGCTGTAGTCAGTGGGGA
CATGATTTCAGACCTGATTATAAGGCACTTGGTATCTTAAAGCGGCAGTTCCCTAACGCATCACTAATTG
GGCTGACTGCAACTGCAACAAATCACGTTTTGACGGATGCTCAGAAAATTTTGTGCATTGAAAAGTGTTT
TACTTTTACAGCTTCTTTTAATAGGCCAAATCTATATTATGAGGTTCGGCAGAAGCCCTCAAACACTGAA
GATTTTATTGAGGATATTGTAAAGCTCATTAATGGGAGATACAAAGGGCAATCAGGAATCATATATTGTT
TTTCTCAGAAAGACTCTGAACAAGTTACGGTTAGTTTGCAGAATCTGGGAATTCATGCAGGTGCTTACCA
TGCCAATTTGGAGCCAGAAGATAAGACCACAGTTCATAGAAAATGGTCAGCCAATGAAATTCAGGTAGTA
GTGGCAACTGTTGCATTTGGTATGGGAATTGATAAGCCAGATGTGAGGTTTGTTATCCATCATTCAATGA
GTAAATCCATGGAAAATTATTACCAAGAGAGTGGACGTGCAGGTCGAGATGACATGAAAGCAGACTGTAT
TTTGTACTACGGCTTTGGAGATATATTCAGAATAAGTTCAATGGTGGTGATGGAAAATGTGGGACAGCAG
AAGCTTTATGAGATGGTATCATACTGTCAAAACATAAGCAAATGTCGTCGTGTGTTGATGGCTCAACATT
TTGATGAAGTATGGAACTCAGAAGCATGTAACAAAATGTGCGATAACTGCTGTAAAGACAGTGCATTTGA
AAGAAAGAACATAACAGAGTACTGCAGAGATCTAATCAAGATCCTGAAGCAGGCAGAGGAACTGAATGAA
AAACTCACTCCATTGAAACTGATTGATTCTTGGATGGGAAAGGGTGCAGCAAAACTGAGAGTAGCAGGTG
TTGTGGCTCCCACACTTCCTCGTGAAGATCTGGAGAAGATTATTGCACACTTTCTAATACAGCAGTATCT
TAAAGAAGACTACAGTTTTACAGCTTATGCTACCATTTCGTATTTGAAAATAGGACCTAAAGCTAACCTT
CTGAACAATGAGGCACATGCTATTACTATGCAAGTGACAAAGTCCACGCAGAACTCTTTCAGGGCTGAAT
CGTCTCAAACTTGTCATTCTGAACAAAGTGATAAAAAGATGGAGGCAGAGAACCTCTACTTCCAATCGCA
CCATCATCACCACCATGATTACAAGGATGACGACGATAAGTGAGGATCCGAATTCGAGCTCCGTCGACAA
GCTTGCGGCCGCACTCGAGCACCACCACCACCACCACTGAGATCCGGCTGCTAACAAAGCCCGAAAGGAA
GCTGAGTTGGCTGCTGCCACCGCTGAGCAATAACTAGCATAACCCCTTGGGGCCTCTAAACGGGTCTTGA
GGGGTTTTTTGCTGAAAGGAGGAACTATATCCGGATTGGCGAATGGG
[124 nt withheld, positions 2078-2201]
C
[91 nt withheld, positions 2203-2293]
A
[49 nt withheld, positions 2295-2343]
CCTTTGACGTTGGAGTCCACGTTCTTT
[37 nt withheld, positions 2371-2407]
ACCCTATCTCGGTCTATTCTTTTGATTTATAAGGGATTTTGCCGATTTCGGCCTATTGGTTAAAAAATGA
GCTGATTTAACAAAAATTTAACGCGAATTTTAACAAAATATTAACGCTTACAATTTAGGTGGCACTTTTC
GGGGAAATGTGCGCGGAACCCCTATTTGTTTATTTTTCTAAATACATTCAAATATGTATCCGCTCATGAA
TTAATTCTTAGAAAAACTCATCGAGCATCAAATGAAACTGCAATTTATTCATATCAGGATTATCAATACC
ATATTTTTGAAAAAGCCGTTTCTGTAATGAAGGAGAAAACTCACCGAGGCAGTTCCATAGGATGGCAAGA
TCCTGGTATCGGTCTGCGATTCCGACTCGTCCAACATCAATACAACCTATTAATTTCCCCTCGTCAAAAA
TAAGGTTATCAAGTGAGAAATCACCATGAGTGACGACTGAATCCGGTGAGAATGGCAAAAGTTTATGCAT
TTCTTTCCAGACTTGTTCAACAGGCCAGCCATTACGCTCGTCATCAAAATCACTCGCATCAACCAAACCG
TTATTCATTCGTGATTGCGCCTGAGCGAGACGAAATACGCGATCGCTGTTAAAAGGACAATTACAAACAG
GAATCGAATGCAACCGGCGCAGGAACACTGCCAGCGCATCAACAATATTTTCACCTGAATCAGGATATTC
TTCTAATACCTGGAATGCTGTTTTCCCGGGGATCGCAGTGGTGAGTAACCATGCATCATCAGGAGTACGG
ATAAAATGCTTGATGGTCGGAAGAGGCATAAATTCCGTCAGCCAGTTTAGTCTGACCATCTCATCTGTAA
CATCATTGGCAACGCTACCTTTGCCATGTTTCAGAAACAACTCTGGCGCATCGGGCTTCCCATACAATCG
ATAGATTGTCGCACCTGATTGCCCGACATTATCGCGAGCCCATTTATACCCATATAAATCAGCATCCATG
TTGGAATTTAATCGCGGCCTAGAGCAAGACGTTTCCCGTTGAATATGGCTCATAACACCCCTTGTATTAC
TGTTTATGTAAGCAGACAGTTTTATTGTTCATGACCAAAATCCCTTAACGTGAGTTTTCGTTCCACTGAG
CGTCAGACCCCGTAGAAAAGATCAAAGGATCTTCTTGAGATCCTTTTTTTCTGCGCGTAATCTGCTGCTT
GCAAACAAAAAAACCACCGCTACCAGCGGTGGTTTGTTTGCCGGATCAAGAGCTACCAACTCTTTTTCCG
AAGGTAACTGGCTTCAGCAGAGCGCAGATACCAAATACTGTCCTTCTAGTGTAGCCGTAGTTAGGCCACC
ACTTCAAGAACTCTGTAGCACCGCCTACATACCTCGCTCTGCTAATCCTGTTACCAGTGGCTGCTGCCAG
TGGCGATAAGTCGTGTCTTACCGGGTTGGACTCAAGACGATAGTTACCGGATAAGGCGCAGCGGTCGGGC
TGAACGGGGGGTTCGTGCACACAGCCCAGCTTGGAGCGAACGACCTACACCGAACTGAGATACCTACAGC
GTGAGCTATGAGAAAGCGCCACGCTTCCCGAAGGGAGAAAGGCGGACAGGTATCCGGTAAGCGGCAGGGT
CGGAACAGGAGAGCGCACGAGGGAGCTTCCAGGGGGAAACGCCTGGTATCTTTATAGTCCTGTCGGGTTT
CGCCACCTCTGACTTGAGCGTCGATTTTTGTGATGCTCGTCAGGGGGGCGGAGCCTATGGAAAAACGCCA
GCAACGCGGCCTTTTTACGGTTCCTGGCCTTTTGCTGGCCTTTTGCTCACATGTTCTTTCCTGCGTTATC
CCCTGATTCTGTGGATAACCGTATTACCGCCTTTGAGTGAGCTGATACCGCTCGCCGCAGCCGAACGACC
GAGCGCAGCGAGTCAGTGAGCGAGGAAGCGGAAGAGCGCCTGATGCGGTATTTTCTCCTTACGCATCTGT
GCGGTATTTCACACCGCAATGGTGCACTCTCAGTACAATCTGCTCTGATGCCGCATAGTTAAGCCAGTAT
ACACTCCGCTATCGCTACGTGACTGGGTCATGGCTGCGCCCCGACACCCGCCAACACCCGCTGACGCGCC
CTGACGGGCTTGTCTGCTCCCGGCATCCGCTTACAGACAAGCTGTGACCGTCTCCGGGAGCTGCATGTGT
CAGAGGTTTTCACCGTCATCACCGAAACGCGCGAGGCAGCTGCGGTAAAGCTCATCAGCGTGGTCGTGAA
GCGATTCACAGATGTCTGCCTGTTCATCCGCGTCCAGCTCGTTGAGTTTCTCCAGAAGCGTTAATGTCTG
GCTTCTGATAAAGCGGGCCATGTTAAGGGCGGTTTTTTCCTGTTTGGTCACTGATGCCTCCGTGTAAGGG
GGATTTCTGTTCATGGGGGTAATGATACCGATGAAACGAGAGAGGATGCTCACGATACGGGTTACTGATG
ATGAACATGCCCGGTTACTGGAACGTTGTGAGGGTAAACAACTGGCGGTATGGATGCGGCGGGACCAGAG
AAAAATCACTCAGGGTCAATGCCAGCGCTTCGTTAATACAGATGTAGGTGTTCCACAGGGTAGCCAGCAG
CATCCTGCGATGCAGATCCGGAACATAATGGTGCAGGGCGCTGACTTCCGCGTTTCCAGACTTTACGAAA
CACGGAAACCGAAGACCATTCATGTTGTTGCTCAGGTCGCAGACGTTTTGCAGCAGCAGTCGCTTCACGT
TCGCTCGCGTATCGGTGATTCATTCTGCTAACCAGTAAGGCAACCCCGCCAGCCTAGCCGGGTCCTCAAC
GACAGGAGCACGATCATGCGCACCCGTGGGGCCGCCATGCCGGCGATAATGGCCTGCTTCTCGCCGAAAC
GTTTGGTGGCGGGACCAGTGACGAAGGCTTGAGCGAGGGCGTGCAAGATTCCGAATACCGCAAGCGACAG
GCCGATCATCGTCGCGCTCCAGCGAAAGCGGTCCTCGCCGAAAATGACCCAGAGCGCTGCCGGCACCTGT
CCTACGAGTTGCATGATAAAGAAGACAGTCATAAGTGCGGCGACGATAGTCATGCCCCGCGCCCACCGGA
AGGAGCTGACTGGGTTGAAGGCTCTCAAGGGCATCGGTCGAGATCCCGGTGCCTAATGAGTGAGCTAACT
TACATTAATTGCGTTGCGCTCACTGCCCGCTTTCCAGTCGGGAAACCTGTCGTGCCAGCTGCATTAATGA
ATCGGCCAACGCGCGGGGAGAGGCGGTTTGCGTATTGGGCGCCAGGGTGGTTTTTCTTTTCACCAGTGAG
ACGGGCAACAGCTGATTGCCCTTCACCGCCTGGCCCTGAGAGAGTTGCAGCAAGCGGTCCACGCTGGTTT
GCCCCAGCAGGCGAAAATCCTGTTTGATGGTGGTTAACGGCGGGATATAACATGAGCTGTCTTCGGTATC
GTCGTATCCCACTACCGAGATATCCGCACCAACGCGCAGCCCGGACTCGGTAATGGCGCGCATTGCGCCC
AGCGCCATCTGATCGTTGGCAACCAGCATCGCAGTGGGAACGATGCCCTCATTCAGCATTTGCATGGTTT
GTTGAAAACCGGACATGGCACTCCAGTCGCCTTCCCGTTCCGCTATCGGCTGAATTTGATTGCGAGTGAG
ATATTTATGCCAGCCAGCCAGACGCAGACGCGCCGAGACAGAACTTAATGGGCCCGCTAACAGCGCGATT
TGCTGGTGACCCAATGCGACCAGATGCTCCACGCCCAGTCGCGTACCGTCTTCATGGGAGAAAATAATAC
TGTTGATGGGTGTCTGGTCAGAGACATCAAGAAATAACGCCGGAACATTAGTGCAGGCAGCTTCCACAGC
AATGGCATCCTGGTCATCCAGCGGATAGTTAATGATCAGCCCACTGACGCGTTGCGCGAGAAGATTGTGC
ACCGCCGCTTTACAGGCTTCGACGCCGCTTCGTTCTACCATCGACACCACCACGCTGGCACCCAGTTGAT
CGGCGCGAGATTTAATCGCCGCGACAATTTGCGACGGCGCGTGCAGGGCCAGACTGGAGGTGGCAACGCC
AATCAGCAACGACTGTTTGCCCGCCAGTTGTTGTGCCACGCGGTTGGGAATGTAATTCAGCTCCGCCATC
GCCGCTTCCACTTTTTCCCGCGTTTTCGCAGAAACGTGGCTGGCCTGGTTCACCACGCGGGAAACGGTCT
GATAAGAGACACCGGCATACTCTGCGACATCGTATAACGTTACTGGTTTCACATTCACCACCCTGAATTG
ACTCTCTTCCGGGCGCTATCATGCCATACCGCGAAAGGTTTTGCGCCATTCGATGGTGTCCGGGATCTCG
ACGCTCTCCCTTATGCGACTCCTGCATTAGGAAGCAGCCCAGTAGTAGGTTGAGGCCGTTGAGCACCGCC
GCCGCAAGGAATGGTGCATGCAAGGAGATGGCGCCCAACAGTCCCCCGGCCACGGGGCCTGCCACCATAC
CCACGCCGAAACAAGCGCTCATGAGCCCGAAGTGGCGAGCCCGATCTTCCCCATCGGTGATGTCGGCGAT
ATAGGCGCCAGCAACCGCACCTGTGGCGCCGGTGATGCCGGCCACGATGCGTCCGGCGTAGAGGATCGAG
ATCTCGATCCCGCGAAAT
