>Addgene plasmid #38890 | RECQL | depositor partial sequence | sequence record 48948 | RECQL sequence 1782 bps
ATGTGTTTAGAGGATTCTGATGCCGGGGCAAGCAATGAATATGATTCTTCACCTGCCGCTTGGAATAAAG
AAGATTTTCCATGGTCTGGTAAAGTTAAAGATATTCTGCAAAATGTCTTTAAACTGGAAAAGTTCAGACC
ACTTCAGCTTGAAACTATTAACGTAACAATGGCTGGAAAGGAGGTATTTCTTGTTATGCCTACAGGAGGT
GGAAAGAGCTTATGTTACCAGTTACCAGCATTATGTTCAGATGGTTTTACACTCGTCATTTGCCCATTGA
TCTCTCTTATGGAAGACCAATTAATGGTTTTAAAACAATTAGGAATTTCAGCAACCATGTTAAATGCTTC
TAGTTCTAAGGAGCATGTTAAATGGGTTCATGCTGAAATGGTAAATAAAAACTCCGAGTTAAAGCTGATT
TATGTGACTCCAGAGAAAATTGCAAAAAGCAAAATGTTTATGTCAAGACTAGAGAAAGCCTATGAAGCAA
GGAGATTTACTCGAATTGCTGTGGATGAAGTTCACTGCTGTAGTCAGTGGGGACATGATTTCAGACCTGA
TTATAAGGCACTTGGTATCTTAAAGCGGCAGTTCCCTAACGCATCACTAATTGGGCTGACTGCAACTGCA
ACAAATCACGTTTTGACGGATGCTCAGAAAATTTTGTGCATTGAAAAGTGTTTTACTTTTACAGCTTCTT
TTAATAGGCCAAATCTATATTATGAGGTTCGGCAGAAGCCCTCAAACACTGAAGATTTTATTGAGGATAT
TGTAAAGCTCATTAATGGGAGATACAAAGGGCAATCAGGAATCATATATTGTTTTTCTCAGAAAGACTCT
GAACAAGTTACGGTTAGTTTGCAGAATCTGGGAATTCATGCAGGTGCTTACCATGCCAATTTGGAGCCAG
AAGATAAGACCACAGTTCATAGAAAATGGTCAGCCAATGAAATTCAGGTAGTAGTGGCAACTGTTGCATT
TGGTATGGGAATTGATAAGCCAGATGTGAGGTTTGTTATCCATCATTCAATGAGTAAATCCATGGAAAAT
TATTACCAAGAGAGTGGACGTGCAGGTCGAGATGACATGAAAGCAGACTGTATTTTGTACTACGGCTTTG
GAGATATATTCAGAATAAGTTCAATGGTGGTGATGGAAAATGTGGGACAGCAGAAGCTTTATGAGATGGT
ATCATACTGTCAAAACATAAGCAAATGTCGTCGTGTGTTGATGGCTCAACATTTTGATGAAGTATGGAAC
TCAGAAGCATGTAACAAAATGTGCGATAACTGCTGTAAAGACAGTGCATTTGAAAGAAAGAACATAACAG
AGTACTGCAGAGATCTAATCAAGATCCTGAAGCAGGCAGAGGAACTGAATGAAAAACTCACTCCATTGAA
ACTGATTGATTCTTGGATGGGAAAGGGTGCAGCAAAACTGAGAGTAGCAGGTGTTGTGGCTCCCACACTT
CCTCGTGAAGATCTGGAGAAGATTATTGCACACTTTCTAATACAGCAGTATCTTAAAGAAGACTACAGTT
TTACAGCTTATGCTACCATTTCGTATTTGAAAATAGGACCTAAAGCTAACCTTCTGAACAATGAGGCACA
TGCTATTACTATGCAAGTGACAAAGTCCACGCAGAACTCTTTCAGGGCTGAATCGTCTCAAACTTGTCAT
TCTGAACAAAGTGATAAAAAGATGGAGGCAGAGAACCTCTACTTCCAATCGCACCATCATCACCACCATG
ATTACAAGGATGACGACGATAAGTGAGGATCC
