>Addgene plasmid #38890 | RECQL | addgene partial sequence | sequence record 51176 | T7_term
TCGAATTTCGGATCCTCACTTATCGTCGTCATCCTTGTAATCATGGTGGTGATGATGGTGCGATTGGAAG
TAGAGGTTCTCTGCCTCCATCTTTTTATCACTTTGTTCAGAATGACAAGTTTGAGACGATTCAGCCCTGA
AAGAGTTCTGCGTGGACTTTGTCACTTGCATAGTAATAGCATGTGCCTCATTGTTCAGAAGGTTAGCTTT
AGGTCCTATTTTCAAATACGAAATGGTAGCATAAGCTGTAAAACTGTAGTCTTCTTTAAGATACTGCTGT
ATTAGAAAGTGTGCAATAATCTTCTCCAGATCTTCACGAGGAAGTGTGGGAGCCACAACACCTGCTACTC
TCAGTTTTGCTGCACCCTTTCCCATCCAAGAATCAATCAGTTTCAATGGAGTGAGTTTTTCATTCAGTTC
CTCTGCCTGCTTCAGGATCTTGATTAGATCTCTGCAGTACTCTGTTATGTTCTTTCTTTCAAATGCACTG
TCTTTACAGCAGTTATCGCACATTTTGTTACATGCTTCTGAGTTCCATACTTCATCAAAATGTTGAGCCA
TCAACACACGACGACATTTGCTTATGTTTTGACAGTATGATACCATCTCATAAAGCTTCTGCTGTCCCAC
ATTTTCCATCACCACCATTGAACTTATTCTGAATATATCTCCAAAGCCGTAGTACAAAATACAGTCTGCT
TTCATGTCATCTCGACCTGCACGTCCACTCTCTTGGTAATAATTTTCCATGGATTTACTCATTGAATGAT
GGATAACAAACCTCACATCTGGCTTATCAATTCCCATACCAAATGCAACAGTTGCCACTACTACCTGAAT
TTCATTGGCTGACCATTTTCTATG
