>Addgene plasmid #38890 | RECQL | addgene partial sequence | sequence record 51178 | T7 5'-TAATACGACTCACTATAGGG-3'
TTACCTTAAGAAGGAGATATACTATGTGTTTAGAGGATTCTGATGCCGGGGCAAGCAATGAATATGATTC
TTCACCTGCCGCTTGGAATAAAGAAGATTTTCCATGGTCTGGTAAAGTTAAAGATATTCTGCAAAATGTC
TTTAAACTGGAAAAGTTCAGACCACTTCAGCTTGAAACTATTAACGTAACAATGGCTGGAAAGGAGGTAT
TTCTTGTTATGCCTACAGGAGGTGGAAAGAGCTTATGTTACCAGTTACCAGCATTATGTTCAGATGGTTT
TACACTCGTCATTTGCCCATTGATCTCTCTTATGGAAGACCAATTAATGGTTTTAAAACAATTAGGAATT
TCAGCAACCATGTTAAATGCTTCTAGTTCTAAGGAGCATGTTAAATGGGTTCATGCTGAAATGGTAAATA
AAAACTCCGAGTTAAAGCTGATTTATGTGACTCCAGAGAAAATTGCAAAAAGCAAAATGTTTATGTCAAG
ACTAGAGAAAGCCTATGAAGCAAGGAGATTTACTCGAATTGCTGTGGATGAAGTTCACTGCTGTAGTCAG
TGGGGACATGATTTCAGACCTGATTATAAGGCACTTGGTATCTTAAAGCGGCAGTTCCCTAACGCATCAC
TAATTGGGCTGACTGCAACTGCAACAAATCACGTTTTGACGGATGCTCAGAAAATTTTGTGCATTGAAAA
GTGTTTTACTTTTACAGCTTCTTTTAATAGGCCAAATCTATATTATGAGGTTCGGCAGAAGCCCTCAAAC
ACTGAAGATTTTATTGAGGATATTGTAAAGCTCATTAATGGGAGATAC
